Addgene plasmid #241101: pDMJ2-SARS-CoV-2-Spike (BA.5-2d)
Purpose: Expresses SARS-CoV-2 spike (BA.5-2d) protein for creating pseudotyped virus
Depositing lab: Jeremy Luban. Depositing organization: University of Massachusetts, Worcester. Publication: Computationally designed proteins mimic antibody immune evasion in viral evolution. Youssef N, Gurev S, Ghantous F, Brock KP, Jaimes JA, Thadani NN, Dauphin A, Sherman AC, Yurkovetskiy L, Soto D, Estanboulieh R, Kotzen B, Notin P, Kollasch AW, Cohen AA, Dross SE, Erasmus J, Fuller DH, Bjorkman PJ, Lemieux JE, Luban J, Seaman MS, Marks DS. Immunity. 2025 May 6:S1074-7613(25)00178-5. doi: 10.1016/j.immuni.2025.04.015. PubMed 40345199.
Backbone
  Vector backbone: pDMJ2
  Vector type: Mammalian Expression
Growth in bacteria
  Bacterial resistance: Ampicillin, 100 μg/mL
  Growth temperature: 37°C
  Growth strain: DH5alpha
  Copy number: High Copy
Gene/Insert
  Gene/Insert name: Spike (BA.5-2d)
  Species: SARS-CoV-2
  Mutation: T19I,L24del,P25del,P26del,A27L,H69del,V70del,G142D,V213G,G339D,S371F,S373P,S375F,T376A,D405N,R408S,K417N,N440K,L452R,S477N,T478K,E484A,F486V,Q493K,Q498R,N501Y,Y505H,D614G,H655Y,N679K,P681H,N764K,D796Y,Q954H,N969K
  Entrez Gene: S (a.k.a. GU280_gp02, spike glycoprotein)
  Cloning method: Gene Synthesis
Terms and licenses: Academic/Nonprofit Terms; Industry Terms: Not Available to Industry
How to cite: pDMJ2-SARS-CoV-2-Spike (BA.5-2d) was a gift from Jeremy Luban (Addgene plasmid # 241101 ; http://n2t.net/addgene:241101 ; RRID:Addgene_241101)
