[The description below was written by a language model from this plasmid's Addgene catalogue record and pLannotate feature annotations shown in this document.]
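Description:
pDMJ2-SARS-CoV-2-Spike (BA.5-2d) is a 7.4 kb mammalian expression plasmid built on the pDMJ2 backbone that produces a variant SARS-CoV-2 spike glycoprotein for making pseudotyped virus particles. It is maintained in E. coli through a high-copy ColE1/pUC-type origin and selected with ampicillin via the β-lactamase gene and its native promoter. A short fragment of the pBR322 basis-of-mobility region is also annotated in the bacterial portion.

The spike open reading frame, obtained by gene synthesis, is driven by the human cytomegalovirus immediate-early enhancer and promoter. Between the promoter and the coding sequence, the annotation shows a fragment of the HTLV-1 5' LTR and a fragment of modified CMV intron A. This composite leader arrangement is commonly used to increase transcript processing and translation, and thus protein yield, in transfected cells. Transcripts are terminated by the bovine growth hormone polyadenylation signal. No epitope tag, reporter or mammalian selection marker is annotated, consistent with use by transient transfection.

The insert carries an Omicron BA.5-like set of changes relative to the reference spike. These include N-terminal domain deletions (residues 24–26 and 69–70), numerous receptor-binding domain substitutions such as K417N, L452R, E484A, F486V, Q493K, Q498R and N501Y, and D614G, P681H and several S2 changes. The "2d" designation marks a designed variant on this background, and the associated work concerns computationally designed spike proteins that mimic antibody escape. The plasmid would typically be co-transfected with packaging and reporter constructs, which this plasmid does not supply, to generate spike-bearing pseudoviruses for entry and neutralization studies.
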