Features (pLannotate 1.2.2; 10 found; start..end, strand, type, name):
      1..3750    +  CDS            S: SPIKE_SARS2 - Experimental evidence at protein level: Swiss-Prot protein existence level 1. [Spike glycoprotein]: May down-regulate host tetherin (BST2) by lysosomal degradation, thereby counteracting its antiviral activity. From Severe acute respiratory syndrome coronavirus 2 (2019-nCoV) (SARS-CoV-2).
   3773..3997    +  polyA_signal   bGH poly(A) signal: bovine growth hormone polyadenylation signal
   4412..5000    -  rep_origin     ori: high-copy-number ColE1/pMB1/pBR322/pUC origin of replication
   5171..6031    -  CDS            AmpR: β-lactamase; bla; confers resistance to ampicillin, carbenicillin, and related antibiotics
   6032..6136    -  promoter       AmpR promoter: bla
   6176..6233    +  misc_feature   bom (fragment): basis of mobility region from pBR322
   6319..6698    +  enhancer       CMV enhancer: human cytomegalovirus immediate early enhancer
   6699..6902    +  promoter       CMV promoter: human cytomegalovirus (CMV) immediate early promoter
   6991..7218    +  LTR            5' LTR (truncated) (fragment): truncated 5' long terminal repeat (LTR) from human T-cell leukemia virus (HTLV) type 1
   7222..7332    +  intron         CMV intron (fragment): modified intron A from human cytomegalovirus
>Addgene plasmid #241101 | pDMJ2-SARS-CoV-2-Spike (BA.5-2d) | addgene full sequence | sequence record 486226 | Addgene NGS Result
ATGTTCGTGTTTCTGGTTCTGCTTCCCCTGGTCTCTAGTCAGTGCGTCAACCTTATCACCCGAACACAGC
TGTATACCAATTCCTTTACGAGAGGTGTTTACTATCCCGATAAAGTGTTCCGGAGCAGTGTTCTGCACTC
CACTCAGGACCTCTTCCTGCCCTTCTTTTCAAACGTTACATGGTTTCACGCAATCAGTGGGACTAACGGC
ACAAAGAGGTTCGACAACCCCGTGTTGCCTTTCAACGACGGCGTGTATTTTGCCAGTACCGAAAAGAGCA
ATATCATCCGGGGATGGATCTTCGGCACGACCCTTGATAGTAAGACACAAAGCCTGCTCATAGTGAATAA
TGCAACGAACGTCGTAATCAAGGTGTGCGAGTTCCAGTTTTGCAATGACCCTTTTCTGGACGTGTATTAC
CATAAGAACAATAAATCTTGGATGGAAAGTGAGTTCCGGGTGTACTCCAGCGCAAATAACTGTACTTTTG
AGTATGTGAGCCAGCCGTTTCTGATGGACCTCGAAGGCAAACAGGGCAATTTCAAAAACCTGCGCGAATT
TGTGTTCAAGAACATCGACGGTTATTTCAAGATCTACTCCAAGCATACCCCTATTAACCTGGGTCGCGAT
CTGCCACAAGGCTTTTCAGCCCTCGAACCTCTCGTGGATTTGCCGATTGGCATAAACATTACCCGCTTCC
AAACATTGCTCGCACTGCATCGGTCTTATCTGACCCCAGGAGACTCATCCAGCGGATGGACTGCCGGGGC
TGCTGCATATTACGTCGGGTACCTGCAGCCGAGGACTTTCCTGCTGAAGTACAATGAGAACGGCACTATT
ACCGACGCTGTTGATTGCGCGCTGGACCCATTGTCTGAAACCAAATGTACACTGAAAAGTTTCACAGTCG
AGAAAGGGATCTATCAGACATCAAATTTCAGGGTTCAGCCCACAGAGAGCATTGTTAGATTCCCCAACAT
CACCAACTTGTGCCCATTCGATGAGGTCTTTAATGCTACCAGGTTCGCCAGCGTGTATGCGTGGAATAGG
AAAAGAATCAGCAATTGCGTGGCCGATTACAGCGTGCTGTACAACTTCGCGCCCTTCTTCGCATTCAAAT
GCTACGGCGTGTCCCCTACCAAGCTCAACGATCTGTGTTTTACTAACGTTTACGCCGATAGCTTCGTGAT
TAGGGGGAATGAGGTAAGCCAAATCGCACCTGGCCAGACCGGAAATATTGCAGACTATAATTACAAGCTT
CCCGATGATTTCACCGGGTGCGTCATCGCGTGGAACTCCAATAAGCTCGATTCAAAAGTGGGAGGTAACT
ATAACTACCGGTACAGGTTGTTTCGAAAGTCCAACCTGAAGCCTTTTGAGCGGGACATTTCAACCGAGAT
TTATCAGGCCGGAAATAAACCCTGCAACGGGGTCGCAGGGGTGAATTGTTACTTCCCTCTTAAGTCTTAC
GGATTTCGCCCGACATACGGGGTTGGCCACCAGCCATACCGGGTGGTAGTGCTTTCATTTGAGCTGCTTC
ATGCCCCTGCTACAGTTTGTGGCCCTAAGAAGTCTACCAACCTTGTTAAAAATAAGTGCGTGAACTTTAA
TTTCAACGGTCTCACTGGTACTGGAGTTCTCACGGAATCCAACAAGAAATTCTTGCCTTTCCAGCAGTTT
GGCAGGGATATTGCAGACACTACCGACGCCGTCCGAGATCCCCAGACACTGGAGATACTGGACATAACTC
CTTGTTCTTTTGGCGGAGTTTCAGTTATTACCCCCGGTACGAACACCAGTAATCAAGTCGCTGTGCTGTA
CCAGGGCGTAAATTGCACCGAGGTCCCCGTCGCTATTCACGCAGACCAGCTCACTCCAACATGGCGCGTC
TACTCTACTGGAAGTAACGTGTTCCAGACTAGAGCCGGCTGCCTCATTGGAGCCGAGTACGTTAACAATT
CTTATGAATGTGATATCCCGATAGGAGCAGGTATCTGCGCATCTTATCAGACTCAGACAAAGTCCCACAG
AAGAGCTAGGTCAGTGGCGTCCCAGTCCATCATTGCCTATACAATGAGCCTGGGGGCTGAAAACTCCGTG
GCCTATAGCAACAACTCTATAGCTATCCCCACTAATTTTACCATCTCTGTAACCACAGAGATCTTGCCAG
TCTCTATGACAAAAACGTCCGTCGATTGTACGATGTACATCTGCGGGGATAGCACCGAATGCTCCAATCT
TTTGCTGCAGTATGGCAGTTTCTGTACACAGCTGAAACGAGCCCTGACAGGGATTGCGGTGGAACAGGAT
AAGAACACCCAAGAAGTGTTTGCGCAGGTGAAACAGATTTACAAAACCCCACCAATAAAGTATTTTGGTG
GGTTCAATTTCTCTCAAATCCTGCCTGATCCTTCTAAACCTAGCAAACGGAGCTTTATAGAGGATCTGCT
CTTTAATAAGGTCACGCTCGCTGATGCTGGATTTATTAAACAGTATGGCGATTGTCTGGGCGACATTGCT
GCTCGCGATCTGATCTGTGCCCAGAAGTTCAATGGTCTCACGGTACTGCCTCCACTTCTGACCGATGAGA
TGATTGCCCAATATACCAGTGCCCTGCTTGCCGGCACCATTACATCCGGATGGACATTCGGTGCCGGAGC
CGCACTGCAAATCCCCTTTGCAATGCAGATGGCTTATCGCTTTAATGGGATTGGGGTGACTCAGAACGTG
CTGTACGAAAACCAGAAACTGATAGCCAACCAGTTCAATTCCGCTATTGGCAAGATACAGGACTCCCTGA
GCTCCACAGCGTCAGCGCTCGGGAAGCTGCAAGACGTGGTCAATCACAACGCACAGGCCTTGAACACCCT
CGTCAAGCAACTGAGTAGCAAGTTCGGCGCCATAAGCTCAGTGCTGAATGACATCCTTAGTAGACTGGAT
AAAGTCGAGGCCGAAGTACAGATCGACCGGCTGATTACCGGACGATTGCAGTCCCTCCAGACTTACGTCA
CACAGCAGCTGATAAGAGCCGCAGAGATTAGGGCCTCTGCAAATTTGGCTGCTACAAAAATGTCCGAATG
CGTCCTGGGGCAATCAAAGCGCGTAGACTTTTGTGGCAAGGGCTACCACCTGATGTCATTCCCACAATCC
GCCCCACACGGTGTTGTGTTTCTGCATGTTACTTACGTGCCCGCTCAAGAGAAGAATTTTACCACTGCCC
CCGCCATCTGCCATGACGGCAAGGCCCATTTTCCAAGAGAAGGGGTCTTCGTGAGCAATGGAACGCACTG
GTTCGTGACTCAGAGAAACTTTTATGAGCCCCAGATCATTACAACTGACAACACATTTGTATCTGGCAAT
TGTGACGTGGTGATTGGGATAGTGAATAACACCGTGTACGATCCACTGCAACCGGAACTCGACTCTTTCA
AGGAGGAACTGGACAAGTACTTCAAGAATCACACCAGCCCCGATGTGGACCTGGGTGACATCAGTGGAAT
CAACGCTAGCGTAGTGAATATCCAGAAAGAGATCGACAGATTGAACGAAGTCGCCAAGAACCTGAACGAG
TCACTGATTGACCTGCAGGAGTTGGGAAAATACGAGCAGTACATTAAGTGGCCATGGTATATCTGGCTCG
GGTTTATCGCCGGACTCATCGCTATCGTAATGGTGACCATCATGCTTTGTTGTATGACTAGCTGCTGCAG
CTGCCTTAAAGGCTGTTGTAGCTGCGGCTCTTGCTGTAAATAATGATGAGGATCCAGATCTGCTGTGCCT
TCTAGTTGCCAGCCATCTGTTGTTTGCCCCTCCCCCGTGCCTTCCTTGACCCTGGAAGGTGCCACTCCCA
CTGTCCTTTCCTAATAAAATGAGGAAATTGCATCGCATTGTCTGAGTAGGTGTCATTCTATTCTGGGGGG
TGGGGTGGGGCAGGACAGCAAGGGGGAGGATTGGGAAGACAATAGCAGGCATGCTGGGGATGCGGTGGGC
TCTATGGGTACCCAGGTGCTGAAGAATTGACCCGGTTCCTCCTGGGCCAGAAAGAAGCAGGCACATCCCC
TTCTCTGTGACACACCCTGTCCACGCCCCTGGTTCTTAGTTCCAGCCCCACTCATAGGACACTCATAGCT
CAGGAGGGCTCCGCCTTCAATCCCACCCGCTAAAGTACTTGGAGCGGTCTCTCCCTCCCTCATCAGCCCA
CCAAACCAAACCTAGCCTCCAAGAGTGGGAAGAAATTAAAGCAAGATAGGCTATTAAGTGCAGAGGGAGA
GAAAATGCCTCCAACATGTGAGGAAGTAATGAGAGAAATCATAGAATTTTAAGGCCATGATTTAAGGCCA
ATCGGAAAGAACATGTGAGCAAAAGGCCAGCAAAAGGCCAGGAACCGTAAAAAGGCCGCGTTGCTGGCGT
TTTTCCATAGGCTCCGCCCCCCTGACGAGCATCACAAAAATCGACGCTCAAGTCAGAGGTGGCGAAACCC
GACAGGACTATAAAGATACCAGGCGTTTCCCCCTGGAAGCTCCCTCGTGCGCTCTCCTGTTCCGACCCTG
CCGCTTACCGGATACCTGTCCGCCTTTCTCCCTTCGGGAAGCGTGGCGCTTTCTCATAGCTCACGCTGTA
GGTATCTCAGTTCGGTGTAGGTCGTTCGCTCCAAGCTGGGCTGTGTGCACGAACCCCCCGTTCAGCCCGA
CCGCTGCGCCTTATCCGGTAACTATCGTCTTGAGTCCAACCCGGTAAGACACGACTTATCGCCACTGGCA
GCAGCCACTGGTAACAGGATTAGCAGAGCGAGGTATGTAGGCGGTGCTACAGAGTTCTTGAAGTGGTGGC
CTAACTACGGCTACACTAGAAGAACAGTATTTGGTATCTGCGCTCTGCTGAAGCCAGTTACCTTCGGAAA
AAGAGTTGGTAGCTCTTGATCCGGCAAACAAACCACCGCTGGTAGCGGTGGTTTTTTTGTTTGCAAGCAG
CAGATTACGCGCAGAAAAAAAGGATCTCAAGAAGATCCTTTGATCTTTTCTACGGGGTCTGACGCTCAGT
GGAACGAAAACTCACGTTAAGGGATTTTGGTCATGAGATTATCAAAAAGGATCTTCACCTAGATCCTTTT
AAATTAAAAATGAAGTTTTAAATCAATCTAAAGTATATATGAGTAAACTTGGTCTGACAGTTACCAATGC
TTAATCAGTGAGGCACCTATCTCAGCGATCTGTCTATTTCGTTCATCCATAGTTGCCTGACTCCCCGTCG
TGTAGATAACTACGATACGGGAGGGCTTACCATCTGGCCCCAGTGCTGCAATGATACCGCGAGACCCACG
CTCACCGGCTCCAGATTTATCAGCAATAAACCAGCCAGCCGGAAGGGCCGAGCGCAGAAGTGGTCCTGCA
ACTTTATCCGCCTCCATCCAGTCTATTAATTGTTGCCGGGAAGCTAGAGTAAGTAGTTCGCCAGTTAATA
GTTTGCGCAACGTTGTTGCCATTGCTACAGGCATCGTGGTGTCACGCTCGTCGTTTGGTATGGCTTCATT
CAGCTCCGGTTCCCAACGATCAAGGCGAGTTACATGATCCCCCATGTTGTGCAAAAAAGCGGTTAGCTCC
TTCGGTCCTCCGATCGTTGTCAGAAGTAAGTTGGCCGCAGTGTTATCACTCATGGTTATGGCAGCACTGC
ATAATTCTCTTACTGTCATGCCATCCGTAAGATGCTTTTCTGTGACTGGTGAGTACTCAACCAAGTCATT
CTGAGAATAGTGTATGCGGCGACCGAGTTGCTCTTGCCCGGCGTCAATACGGGATAATACCGCGCCACAT
AGCAGAACTTTAAAAGTGCTCATCATTGGAAAACGTTCTTCGGGGCGAAAACTCTCAAGGATCTTACCGC
TGTTGAGATCCAGTTCGATGTAACCCACTCGTGCACCCAACTGATCTTCAGCATCTTTTACTTTCACCAG
CGTTTCTGGGTGAGCAAAAACAGGAAGGCAAAATGCCGCAAAAAAGGGAATAAGGGCGACACGGAAATGT
TGAATACTCATACTCTTCCTTTTTCAATATTATTGAAGCATTTATCAGGGTTATTGTCTCATGAGCGGAT
ACATATTTGAATGTATTTAGAAAAATAAACAAATAGGGGTTCCGCGCACATTTCCCCGAAAAGTGCCACC
TGACGTCCCAATGATTGCACCATATGCGGTGTGAAATACCGCACAGATGCGTAAGGAGAAAATACCGCAT
CAGATTGGCTATTGGCCATTGCATACGTTGTATCCATATCATAATATGTACATTTATATTGGCTCATGTC
CAACATTACCGCCATGTTGACATTGATTATTGACTAGTTATTAATAGTAATCAATTACGGGGTCATTAGT
TCATAGCCCATATATGGAGTTCCGCGTTACATAACTTACGGTAAATGGCCCGCCTGGCTGACCGCCCAAC
GACCCCCGCCCATTGACGTCAATAATGACGTATGTTCCCATAGTAACGCCAATAGGGACTTTCCATTGAC
GTCAATGGGTGGAGTATTTACGGTAAACTGCCCACTTGGCAGTACATCAAGTGTATCATATGCCAAGTAC
GCCCCCTATTGACGTCAATGACGGTAAATGGCCCGCCTGGCATTATGCCCAGTACATGACCTTATGGGAC
TTTCCTACTTGGCAGTACATCTACGTATTAGTCATCGCTATTACCATGGTGATGCGGTTTTGGCAGTACA
TCAATGGGCGTGGATAGCGGTTTGACTCACGGGGATTTCCAAGTCTCCACCCCATTGACGTCAATGGGAG
TTTGTTTTGGCACCAAAATCAACGGGACTTTCCAAAATGTCGTAACAACTCCGCCCCATTGACGCAAATG
GGCGGTAGGCGTGTACGGTGGGAGGTCTATATAAGCAGAGCTCGTTTAGTGAACCGTCAGATCGCCTGGA
GACGCCATCCACGCTGTTTTGACCTCCATAGAAGACACCGGGACCGATCCAGCCTCCATCGGCTCGCATC
TCTCCTTCACGCGCCCGCCGCCCTACCTGAGGCCGCCATCCACGCCGGTTGAGTCGCGTTCTGCCGCCTC
CCGCCTGTGGTGCCTCCTGAACTGCGTCCGCCGTCTAGGTAAGTTTAAAGCTCAGGTCGAGACCGGGCCT
TTGTCCGGCGCTCCCTTGGAGCCTACCTAGACTCAGCCGGCTCTCCACGCTTTGCCTGACCCTGCTTGCT
CAACTCTAGTTAACGGTGGAGGGCAGTGTAGTCTGAGCAGTACTCGTTGCTGCCGCGCGCGCCACCAGAC
ATAATAGCTGACAGACTAACAGACTGTTCCTTTCCATGGGTCTTTTCTGCAGTCACCGTCGTCGACACGT
GTGATCAGATATCGCGGCCGCTCTAGA
